Addgene plasmid #78829: pBabe-puro-RIPK3
Purpose: retroviral expression of RIPK3
Depositing lab: Jaewhan Song. Depositing organization: Yonsei University. Publication: CHIP controls necroptosis through ubiquitylation- and lysosome-dependent degradation of RIPK3. Seo J, Lee EW, Sung H, Seong D, Dondelinger Y, Shin J, Jeong M, Lee HK, Kim JH, Han SY, Lee C, Seong JK, Vandenabeele P, Song J. Nat Cell Biol. 2016 Mar;18(3):291-302. doi: 10.1038/ncb3314. Epub 2016 Feb 22. PubMed 26900751.
Backbone
  Vector backbone: pBabe-puro
  Vector type: Mammalian Expression, Retroviral
  Selectable markers: Puromycin
Growth in bacteria
  Bacterial resistance: Ampicillin, 100 μg/mL
  Growth temperature: 37°C
  Growth strain: NEB Stable
  Copy number: High Copy
Gene/Insert
  Gene/Insert name: RIPK3
  Species: H. sapiens (human)
  Entrez Gene: RIPK3 (a.k.a. RIP3)
  Promoter: 5'LTR
  Cloning method: Restriction Enzyme; 5′ cloning site unknown (unknown if destroyed); 3′ cloning site unknown (unknown if destroyed)
  Sequencing primers: 5′ pBABE 5'; 3′ pBABE 3'
Terms and licenses: Academic/Nonprofit Terms; Industry Terms: Not Available to Industry
How to cite: pBabe-puro-RIPK3 was a gift from Jaewhan Song (Addgene plasmid # 78829 ; http://n2t.net/addgene:78829 ; RRID:Addgene_78829)
