[The description below was written by a language model from this plasmid's Addgene catalogue record.]
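Description:
pBabe-puro-RIPK3 is a retroviral mammalian expression plasmid built on the pBabe-puro backbone and carrying human RIPK3 (also known as RIP3), the receptor-interacting kinase that acts as a central mediator of necroptosis. In bacteria it is maintained as a high-copy plasmid under ampicillin selection. The record lists a recombination-tolerant growth strain, which is a common choice for vectors carrying repeated LTR sequences. No feature table is supplied, so details such as the bacterial origin, the exact insert boundaries and any epitope tags are not documented. The record notes only that the insert was placed by restriction cloning and that the sites used are unknown.

According to the record, RIPK3 transcription is driven by the 5' LTR, which in this type of vector serves both as the promoter for the full-length viral transcript and, together with the 3' LTR, as the boundary of the segment that integrates into the host genome. When the plasmid is introduced into a packaging cell line that supplies the viral structural and enzymatic proteins in trans, the LTR-flanked RNA is packaged into replication-defective particles. These particles can then be used to transduce dividing mammalian cells. Stably transduced cells are selected with puromycin, the mammalian marker named in the record; the element driving the resistance gene is not stated.

The stated purpose is retroviral expression of RIPK3. This suits the construct to generating stable RIPK3-expressing lines, for example to reconstitute cells lacking the kinase. The associated work concerns the control of necroptosis through ubiquitylation- and lysosome-dependent degradation of RIPK3.
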