>Addgene plasmid #78829 | pBabe-puro-RIPK3 | addgene partial sequence | sequence record 149302 | pBABE5 5'-CTTTATCCAGCCCTCAC-3'
TGTGGTGGTACGTAGGAATTCATGTCGTGCGTCAAGTTATGGCCCAGCGGTGCCCCCGCCCCCTTGGTGT
CCATCGAGGAACTGGAGAACCAGGAGCTCGTCGGCAAAGGCGGGTTCGGCACAGTGTTCCGGGCGCAACA
TAGGAAGTGGGGCTACGATGTGGCGGTCAAGATCGTAAACTCGAAGGCGATATCCAGGGAGGTCAAGGCC
ATGGCAAGTCTGGATAACGAGTTTGTGCTGCGCCTAGAAGGGGTTATCGAGAAGGTGAACTGGGACCAAG
ATCCCAAGCCGGCTCTGGTGACTAAATTCATGGAGAACGGCTCCTTGTCGGGGCTGCTGCAGTCCCAGTG
CCCTCGGCCCTGGCCGCTCCTTTGCCGCCTGCTGAAAGAAGTGGTGCTTGGGATGTTTTACCTGCACGAC
CAGAACCCGGTGCTCCTGCACCGGGACCTCAAGCCATCCAACGTCCTGCTGGACCCAGAGCTGCACGTCA
AGCTGGCAGATTTTGGCCTGTCCACATTTCAGGGAGGCTCACAGTCAGGGACAGGGTCCGGGGAGCCAGG
GGGCACCCTGGGCTACTTGGCCCCAGAACTGTTTGTTAACGTAAACCGGAAGGCCTCCACAGCCAGTGAC
GTCTACAGCTTCGGGATCCTAATGTGGGCAGTGCTTGCTGGAAGAGAAGTTGAGTTGCCAACCGAACCAT
CACTCGTGTACGAAGCAGTGTGCAACAGGCAGAACCGGCCTTCATTGGCTGAGCTGCCCCAAGCCGGGCC
TGAGACTCCCGGCTTAGAAGGACTGAAGGAGCTAATGCAGCTCTGCTGGAGCAGTGAGCCCAAGGACAGA
CCCTCCTTCCAGGAATGCCTACCAAAAACTGATGAAGTCTTCCAGATGGTGGAGAACAATATGAATGCTG
CTGTCTCCACGGTAAAGGATTTCCTGTCTCAGCTC
