>Addgene plasmid #78829 | pBabe-puro-RIPK3 | addgene partial sequence | sequence record 149303 | pBABE3 5'-ACCCTAACTGACACACATTCC-3'
TATACCAACCCTGTGGCCTGCTCCAGGCTTCAGGATCTTTAGGGCCTTCTTGCGAACCTACTGGTGGGGG
GTGCTGCAAGCCCCTCCCCTTGCCCGAAGGTGCCAAGCCCCATGTGGGCAAGGCAGTTGTCTGTTGCATA
GTCAAGTAGTTGTTGTCTCCAACTTGCACCCCAGAGCAGTTGTATATGTTAACGAGCGGTCGCCCTGTTA
CTGGATTTGGCTCCGGGGTCCTGCAGGACCAGTTCATGCCTTGTCTCTCAGCCCCCTGATTCCCTCGGGG
TCCAGGACTTGGTGTTCCAGTTGAGGTAGGGCTGGGCATCTGGTTTCTGAAAGTTGAGGTCTCTGGAGTC
TGGGGAGGTTGGGCCATCGAATCTGAAGATGTGCCTGCTGTCCAGGCTTGTGGAACCTGCTCCTCTTGTG
CCCTGCTCCTCTTGGTAAGGCTCGGGCATTTTTTAGGAACAGAGCTGGGAGGCTCCTCTAGATTCAGTTT
GTTTAGCCACTCAGAAACCATGACATCATTACGAGAGTGCTGGTTTTCTATGGTTCTCCTAAAGCCATCC
ATTTCTGTCCCTCCTTGGCCTGACTCTGGGATAGAAAATCTCCTATTGCTGCTCCTGAGCTGAGACAGGA
AATCCTTTACCGTGGAGACAGCAGCATTCATATTGTTCTCCACCATCTGGAAGACTTCATCAGTTTTTGG
TAGGCATTCCTGGAAGGAGGGTCTGTCCTTGGGCTCACTGCTCCAGCAGAGCTGCATTAGCTCCTTCAGT
CCTTCTAAGCCGGGAGTCTCAGGCCC
